Addgene plasmid #138391: pF3BGX-mScarlet-I
Purpose: RMCE vector for generating C-terminal mScarlet-I fusion
Depositing lab: Shu Kondo. Depositing organization: National Institute of Genetics. Publication: Neurochemical Organization of the Drosophila Brain Visualized by Endogenously Tagged Neurotransmitter Receptors. Kondo S, Takahashi T, Yamagata N, Imanishi Y, Katow H, Hiramatsu S, Lynn K, Abe A, Kumaraswamy A, Tanimoto H. Cell Rep. 2020 Jan 7;30(1):284-297.e5. doi: 10.1016/j.celrep.2019.12.018. PubMed 31914394.
Backbone
  Vector backbone: pF3BGX
  Vector type: Insect Expression
  Selectable markers: 3xP3-Venus
Growth in bacteria
  Bacterial resistance: Ampicillin, 100 μg/mL
  Growth temperature: 37°C
  Growth strain: DH5alpha
  Copy number: High Copy
Gene/Insert
  Gene/Insert name: mScarlet-I
Terms and licenses: Academic/Nonprofit Terms; Industry Terms: Not Available to Industry
How to cite: pF3BGX-mScarlet-I was a gift from Shu Kondo (Addgene plasmid # 138391 ; http://n2t.net/addgene:138391 ; RRID:Addgene_138391)
