[The description below was written by a language model from this plasmid's Addgene catalogue record and pLannotate feature annotations shown in this document.]
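Description:
pF3BGX-mScarlet-I is a Drosophila transgenesis plasmid built on the pF3BGX backbone and catalogued as an insect expression vector. Its stated purpose is recombinase-mediated cassette exchange (RMCE) to generate C-terminal mScarlet-I fusions. In bacteria it is maintained as a high-copy plasmid through a ColE1/pUC-type origin and selected with ampicillin via the β-lactamase gene and its own promoter. A partial f1 origin and a small lacI fragment are backbone remnants. The two sequence records, one from the depositor and one from repository sequencing, differ by a single nucleotide in length and in their start position. They otherwise carry the same fifteen annotated features in the same order.

The fly-relevant region lies between P element 5' and 3' ends. It begins with the transformation marker listed as 3xP3-Venus. The annotation identifies a fragment of the Drosophila hsp70 promoter, which presumably serves as the minimal promoter, followed by the Venus yellow fluorescent protein coding sequence and an SV40 large T antigen fragment with the SV40 polyadenylation signal. The 3xP3 enhancer repeats themselves are not annotated. Downstream sit a minimal φC31 attB site in reverse orientation, the mScarlet-I coding sequence (a rapidly maturing monomeric red fluorescent protein) and a loxP site.

No promoter is annotated upstream of mScarlet-I, which fits its intended role as a tag placed in frame at the 3' end of an endogenous gene after integrase-mediated recombination at a pre-existing genomic docking site. The attB and loxP sites indicate that φC31 integrase and Cre are involved, but the record does not spell out the exact exchange and marker-removal scheme. The associated publication used endogenously tagged neurotransmitter receptors to map their distribution in the Drosophila brain.
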