Features (pLannotate 1.2.2; 15 found; start..end, strand, type, name):
     44..628     +  misc_feature   P element 5' end: No description available
    629..656     -  misc_feature   MCS (fragment): pBluescript multiple cloning site
    799..921     +  promoter       hsp70 promoter (fragment): Drosophila melanogaster hsp70Bb promoter
    940..1656    +  CDS            Venus: Venus is a basic (constitutively fluorescent) yellow fluorescent protein published in 2002, derived from Aequorea victoria. It is reported to be a rapidly-maturing weak dimer with moderate acid sensitivity.
   1669..1752    +  CDS            large T antigen (fragment): large T antigen from SV40 (simian virus 40)
   1775..1856    +  polyA_signal   SV40 poly(A) signal: SV40 polyadenylation signal
   1903..1936    -  protein_bind   attB: minimal attB site for the φC31 integrase (Groth et al., 2000) phage φC31 integrase
   1951..2646    +  CDS            mScarlet-I: mScarlet-I is a basic (constitutively fluorescent) red fluorescent protein published in 2016, derived from synthetic construct. It is reported to be a rapidly-maturing monomer with moderate acid sensitivity.
   2658..2691    +  protein_bind   loxP: Cre-mediated recombination occurs in the 8-bp core sequence (GCATACAT). Cre recombinase
   2764..2996    +  misc_feature   P element 3' end: P element 3' end
   3032..3090    -  CDS            lacI (fragment): lac repressor; lacI; The lac repressor binds to the lac operator to inhibit transcription in E. coli. This inhibition can be relieved by adding lactose or isopropyl-β-D-thiogalactopyranoside (IPTG).
   3273..3861    -  rep_origin     ori: high-copy-number ColE1/pMB1/pBR322/pUC origin of replication
   4032..4892    -  CDS            AmpR: β-lactamase; bla; confers resistance to ampicillin, carbenicillin, and related antibiotics
   4893..4997    -  promoter       AmpR promoter: bla
   5023..5353    -  rep_origin     f1 ori (fragment) (sequence partly withheld): f1 bacteriophage origin of replication; arrow indicates direction of (+) strand synthesis
>Addgene plasmid #138391 | pF3BGX-mScarlet-I | depositor full sequence | sequence record 267500 | pF3BGX-mScarlet-I sequence 5353 bps
CTTCTCCGCCGCCGATCTGCCGCTGGACTACGTGGGTCTGGCCCATGATGAAATAACATAAGGTGGTCCC
GTCGATAGCCGAAGCTTACCGAAGTATACACTTAAATTCAGTGCACGTTTGCTTGTTGAGAGGAAAGGTT
GTGTGCGGACGAATTTTTTTTTGAAAACATTAACCCTTACGTGGAATAAAAAAAAATGAAATATTGCAAA
TTTTGCTGCAAAGCTGTGACTGGAGTAAAATTAATTCACGTGCCGAAGTGTGCTATTAAGAGAAAATTGT
GGGAGCAGAGCCTTGGGTGCAGCCTTGGTGAAAACTCCCAAATTTGTGATACCCACTTTAATGATTCGCA
GTGGAAGGCTGCACCTGCAAAAGGTCAGACATTTAAAAGGAGGCGACTCAACGCAGATGCCGTACCTAGT
AAAGTGATAGAGCCTGAACCAGAAAAGATAAAAGAAGGCTATACCAGTGGGAGTACACAAACAGAGTAAG
TTTGAATAGTAAAAAAAATCATTTATGTAAACAATAACGTGACTGTGCGTTAGGTCCTGTTCATTGTTTA
ATGAAAATAAGAGCTTGAGGGAAAAATTCGTACTTTGGAGTACGAAATGCGTCGTTTAGAGCAGCAGCGG
TACCGGGCCCCCCCTCGAGGTCGACGAAGTTCCTATTCTTCAAATAGTATAGGAACTTCAAGCTTCTTAA
GGAATTCGAGCTCGCCCGGGGATCTAATTCAATTAGAGACTAATTCAATTAGAGCTAATTCAATTAGGAT
CAGCTTATCGATTTCGAACCCTCGACCGCCGGAGTATAAATAGAGGCGCTTCGTCTACGGAGCGACAATT
CAATTCAAACAAGCAAAGTGAACACGTCGCTAAGCGAAAGCTAAGCAAATAAACAAGCGCAGCTGAACAA
GCTAAACAATCGGGCTAGACCTAGGCAAAATGGTGAGCAAGGGCGAGGAGCTGTTCACCGGGGTGGTGCC
CATCCTGGTCGAGCTGGACGGCGACGTAAACGGCCACAAGTTCAGCGTGTCCGGCGAGGGCGAGGGCGAT
GCCACCTACGGCAAGCTGACCCTGAAGCTCATCTGCACCACCGGCAAGCTGCCCGTGCCCTGGCCCACCC
TCGTGACCACCCTGGGCTACGGCCTGCAGTGCTTCGCCCGCTACCCCGACCACATGAAGCAGCACGACTT
CTTCAAGTCCGCCATGCCCGAAGGCTACGTCCAGGAGCGCACCATCTTCTTCAAGGACGACGGCAACTAC
AAGACCCGCGCCGAGGTGAAGTTCGAGGGCGACACCCTGGTGAACCGCATCGAGCTGAAGGGCATCGACT
TCAAGGAGGACGGCAACATCCTGGGGCACAAGCTGGAGTACAACTACAACAGCCACAACGTCTATATCAC
CGCCGACAAGCAGAAGAACGGCATCAAGGCCAACTTCAAGATCCGCCACAACATCGAGGACGGCGGCGTG
CAGCTCGCCGACCACTACCAGCAGAACACCCCCATCGGCGACGGCCCCGTGCTGCTGCCCGACAACCACT
ACCTGAGCTACCAGTCCGCCCTGAGCAAAGACCCCAACGAGAAGCGCGATCACATGGTCCTGCTGGAGTT
CGTGACCGCCGCCGGGATCACTCTCGGCATGGACGAGCTGTACAAGTAACCATGGCTAGATCATAATCAG
CCATACCACATTTGTAGAGGTTTTACTTGCTTTAAAAAACCTCCCACACCTCCCCCTGAACCTGAAACAT
AAAATGAATGCAATTGTTGTTGTTAACTTGTTTATTGCAGCTTATAATGGTTACAAATAAAGCAATAGCA
TCACAAATTTCACAAATAAAGCATTTTTTTCACTGCATTCTAGTTGTGGTTTGTCCAAACTCATCAATGT
ATCGAATTCGTACGCGCCCGGGGAGCCCAAGGGCACGCCCTGGCACCCGGCGCGCCCAAAATGGTGAGCA
AGGGCGAGGCAGTGATCAAGGAGTTCATGCGGTTCAAGGTGCACATGGAGGGCTCCATGAACGGCCACGA
GTTCGAGATCGAGGGCGAGGGCGAGGGCCGCCCCTACGAGGGCACCCAGACCGCCAAGCTGAAGGTGACC
AAGGGTGGCCCCCTGCCCTTCTCCTGGGACATCCTGTCCCCTCAGTTCATGTACGGCTCCAGGGCCTTCA
TCAAGCACCCCGCCGACATCCCCGACTACTATAAGCAGTCCTTCCCCGAGGGCTTCAAGTGGGAGCGCGT
GATGAACTTCGAGGACGGCGGCGCCGTGACCGTGACCCAGGACACCTCCCTGGAGGACGGCACCCTGATC
TACAAGGTGAAGCTCCGCGGCACCAACTTCCCTCCTGACGGCCCCGTAATGCAGAAGAAGACAATGGGCT
GGGAAGCGTCCACCGAGCGGTTGTACCCCGAGGACGGCGTGCTGAAGGGCGACATTAAGATGGCCCTGCG
CCTGAAGGACGGCGGCCGCTACCTGGCGGACTTCAAGACCACCTACAAGGCCAAGAAGCCCGTGCAGATG
CCCGGCGCCTACAACGTCGACCGCAAGTTGGACATCACCTCCCACAACGAGGACTACACCGTGGTGGAAC
AGTACGAACGCTCCGAGGGCCGCCACTCCACCGGCGGCATGGACGAGCTGTACAAGTAAGCGGCCGCATA
ACTTCGTATAGCATACATTATACGAAGTTATACCGGTGGCCGCGAAGTTCCTATTCTTCAAATAGTATAG
GAACTTCGAGCTCCCGGAGAGATGCAGAAGCTTTGCGTACTCGCAAATTATTAAAAATAAAACTTTAAAA
ATAATTTCGTCTAATTAATATTATGAGTTAATTCAAACCCCACGGACATGCTAAGGGTTAATCAACAATC
ATATCGCTGTCTCACTCAGACTCAATACGACACTCAGAATACTATTCCTTTCACTCGCACTTATTGCAAG
CATACGTTAAGTGGATGTCTCTTGCCGACGGGACCACCTTATGTTATTTCATCATGGTCTGGCCATTCTC
ATCGTGAGCTTCCGGGTGCTCGCCAGCTGCATTAATGAATCGGCCAACGCGCGGGGAGAGGCGGTTTGCG
TATTGGGCGCTCTTCCGCTTCCTCGCTCACTGACTCGCTGCGCTCGGTCGTTCGGCTGCGGCGAGCGGTA
TCAGCTCACTCAAAGGCGGTAATACGGTTATCCACAGAATCAGGGGATAACGCAGGAAAGAACATGTGAG
CAAAAGGCCAGCAAAAGGCCAGGAACCGTAAAAAGGCCGCGTTGCTGGCGTTTTTCCATAGGCTCCGCCC
CCCTGACGAGCATCACAAAAATCGACGCTCAAGTCAGAGGTGGCGAAACCCGACAGGACTATAAAGATAC
CAGGCGTTTCCCCCTGGAAGCTCCCTCGTGCGCTCTCCTGTTCCGACCCTGCCGCTTACCGGATACCTGT
CCGCCTTTCTCCCTTCGGGAAGCGTGGCGCTTTCTCATAGCTCACGCTGTAGGTATCTCAGTTCGGTGTA
GGTCGTTCGCTCCAAGCTGGGCTGTGTGCACGAACCCCCCGTTCAGCCCGACCGCTGCGCCTTATCCGGT
AACTATCGTCTTGAGTCCAACCCGGTAAGACACGACTTATCGCCACTGGCAGCAGCCACTGGTAACAGGA
TTAGCAGAGCGAGGTATGTAGGCGGTGCTACAGAGTTCTTGAAGTGGTGGCCTAACTACGGCTACACTAG
AAGGACAGTATTTGGTATCTGCGCTCTGCTGAAGCCAGTTACCTTCGGAAAAAGAGTTGGTAGCTCTTGA
TCCGGCAAACAAACCACCGCTGGTAGCGGTGGTTTTTTTGTTTGCAAGCAGCAGATTACGCGCAGAAAAA
AAGGATCTCAAGAAGATCCTTTGATCTTTTCTACGGGGTCTGACGCTCAGTGGAACGAAAACTCACGTTA
AGGGATTTTGGTCATGAGATTATCAAAAAGGATCTTCACCTAGATCCTTTTAAATTAAAAATGAAGTTTT
AAATCAATCTAAAGTATATATGAGTAAACTTGGTCTGACAGTTACCAATGCTTAATCAGTGAGGCACCTA
TCTCAGCGATCTGTCTATTTCGTTCATCCATAGTTGCCTGACTCCCCGTCGTGTAGATAACTACGATACG
GGAGGGCTTACCATCTGGCCCCAGTGCTGCAATGATACCGCGAGACCCACGCTCACCGGCTCCAGATTTA
TCAGCAATAAACCAGCCAGCCGGAAGGGCCGAGCGCAGAAGTGGTCCTGCAACTTTATCCGCCTCCATCC
AGTCTATTAATTGTTGCCGGGAAGCTAGAGTAAGTAGTTCGCCAGTTAATAGTTTGCGCAACGTTGTTGC
CATTGCTACAGGCATCGTGGTGTCACGCTCGTCGTTTGGTATGGCTTCATTCAGCTCCGGTTCCCAACGA
TCAAGGCGAGTTACATGATCCCCCATGTTGTGCAAAAAAGCGGTTAGCTCCTTCGGTCCTCCGATCGTTG
TCAGAAGTAAGTTGGCCGCAGTGTTATCACTCATGGTTATGGCAGCACTGCATAATTCTCTTACTGTCAT
GCCATCCGTAAGATGCTTTTCTGTGACTGGTGAGTACTCAACCAAGTCATTCTGAGAATAGTGTATGCGG
CGACCGAGTTGCTCTTGCCCGGCGTCAATACGGGATAATACCGCGCCACATAGCAGAACTTTAAAAGTGC
TCATCATTGGAAAACGTTCTTCGGGGCGAAAACTCTCAAGGATCTTACCGCTGTTGAGATCCAGTTCGAT
GTAACCCACTCGTGCACCCAACTGATCTTCAGCATCTTTTACTTTCACCAGCGTTTCTGGGTGAGCAAAA
ACAGGAAGGCAAAATGCCGCAAAAAAGGGAATAAGGGCGACACGGAAATGTTGAATACTCATACTCTTCC
TTTTTCAATATTATTGAAGCATTTATCAGGGTTATTGTCTCATGAGCGGATACATATTTGAATGTATTTA
GAAAAATAAACAAATAGGGGTTCCGCGCACATTTCCCCGAAAAGTGCCACCTAAATTGTAAGCGTTAATA
TTTTGTTAAAATTCGCGTTAAATTTTTGTTAAATCAGCTCATTTTTTAACCAATAGGCCGAAATCGGCAA
AATCCCTTATAAATCAAAAGAATAGACCGAGATAGGGT
[37 nt withheld, positions 5149-5185]
AAAGAACGTGGACTCCAACGTCAAAGG
[49 nt withheld, positions 5213-5261]
T
[91 nt withheld, positions 5263-5353]
