Features (pLannotate 1.2.2; 15 found; start..end, strand, type, name):
      1..28      -  misc_feature   MCS (fragment): pBluescript multiple cloning site
    171..293     +  promoter       hsp70 promoter (fragment): Drosophila melanogaster hsp70Bb promoter
    312..1028    +  CDS            Venus: Venus is a basic (constitutively fluorescent) yellow fluorescent protein published in 2002, derived from Aequorea victoria. It is reported to be a rapidly-maturing weak dimer with moderate acid sensitivity.
   1041..1124    +  CDS            large T antigen (fragment): large T antigen from SV40 (simian virus 40)
   1147..1228    +  polyA_signal   SV40 poly(A) signal: SV40 polyadenylation signal
   1275..1308    -  protein_bind   attB: minimal attB site for the φC31 integrase (Groth et al., 2000) phage φC31 integrase
   1323..2018    +  CDS            mScarlet-I: mScarlet-I is a basic (constitutively fluorescent) red fluorescent protein published in 2016, derived from synthetic construct. It is reported to be a rapidly-maturing monomer with moderate acid sensitivity.
   2030..2063    +  protein_bind   loxP: Cre-mediated recombination occurs in the 8-bp core sequence (GCATACAT). Cre recombinase
   2136..2368    +  misc_feature   P element 3' end: P element 3' end
   2404..2462    -  CDS            lacI (fragment): lac repressor; lacI; The lac repressor binds to the lac operator to inhibit transcription in E. coli. This inhibition can be relieved by adding lactose or isopropyl-β-D-thiogalactopyranoside (IPTG).
   2645..3233    -  rep_origin     ori: high-copy-number ColE1/pMB1/pBR322/pUC origin of replication
   3404..4264    -  CDS            AmpR: β-lactamase; bla; confers resistance to ampicillin, carbenicillin, and related antibiotics
   4265..4369    -  promoter       AmpR promoter: bla
   4395..4725    -  rep_origin     f1 ori (fragment) (sequence partly withheld): f1 bacteriophage origin of replication; arrow indicates direction of (+) strand synthesis
   4769..5354    +  misc_feature   P element 5' end: No description available
>Addgene plasmid #138391 | pF3BGX-mScarlet-I | addgene full sequence | sequence record 275244 | Addgene NGS Result
GGTACCGGGCCCCCCCTCGAGGTCGACGAAGTTCCTATTCTTCAAATAGTATAGGAACTTCAAGCTTCTT
AAGGAATTCGAGCTCGCCCGGGGATCTAATTCAATTAGAGACTAATTCAATTAGAGCTAATTCAATTAGG
ATCAGCTTATCGATTTCGAACCCTCGACCGCCGGAGTATAAATAGAGGCGCTTCGTCTACGGAGCGACAA
TTCAATTCAAACAAGCAAAGTGAACACGTCGCTAAGCGAAAGCTAAGCAAATAAACAAGCGCAGCTGAAC
AAGCTAAACAATCGGGCTAGACCTAGGCAAAATGGTGAGCAAGGGCGAGGAGCTGTTCACCGGGGTGGTG
CCCATCCTGGTCGAGCTGGACGGCGACGTAAACGGCCACAAGTTCAGCGTGTCCGGCGAGGGCGAGGGCG
ATGCCACCTACGGCAAGCTGACCCTGAAGCTCATCTGCACCACCGGCAAGCTGCCCGTGCCCTGGCCCAC
CCTCGTGACCACCCTGGGCTACGGCCTGCAGTGCTTCGCCCGCTACCCCGACCACATGAAGCAGCACGAC
TTCTTCAAGTCCGCCATGCCCGAAGGCTACGTCCAGGAGCGCACCATCTTCTTCAAGGACGACGGCAACT
ACAAGACCCGCGCCGAGGTGAAGTTCGAGGGCGACACCCTGGTGAACCGCATCGAGCTGAAGGGCATCGA
CTTCAAGGAGGACGGCAACATCCTGGGGCACAAGCTGGAGTACAACTACAACAGCCACAACGTCTATATC
ACCGCCGACAAGCAGAAGAACGGCATCAAGGCCAACTTCAAGATCCGCCACAACATCGAGGACGGCGGCG
TGCAGCTCGCCGACCACTACCAGCAGAACACCCCCATCGGCGACGGCCCCGTGCTGCTGCCCGACAACCA
CTACCTGAGCTACCAGTCCGCCCTGAGCAAAGACCCCAACGAGAAGCGCGATCACATGGTCCTGCTGGAG
TTCGTGACCGCCGCCGGGATCACTCTCGGCATGGACGAGCTGTACAAGTAACCATGGCTAGATCATAATC
AGCCATACCACATTTGTAGAGGTTTTACTTGCTTTAAAAAACCTCCCACACCTCCCCCTGAACCTGAAAC
ATAAAATGAATGCAATTGTTGTTGTTAACTTGTTTATTGCAGCTTATAATGGTTACAAATAAAGCAATAG
CATCACAAATTTCACAAATAAAGCATTTTTTTCACTGCATTCTAGTTGTGGTTTGTCCAAACTCATCAAT
GTATCGAATTCGTACGCGCCCGGGGAGCCCAAGGGCACGCCCTGGCACCCGGCGCGCCCAAAATGGTGAG
CAAGGGCGAGGCAGTGATCAAGGAGTTCATGCGGTTCAAGGTGCACATGGAGGGCTCCATGAACGGCCAC
GAGTTCGAGATCGAGGGCGAGGGCGAGGGCCGCCCCTACGAGGGCACCCAGACCGCCAAGCTGAAGGTGA
CCAAGGGTGGCCCCCTGCCCTTCTCCTGGGACATCCTGTCCCCTCAGTTCATGTACGGCTCCAGGGCCTT
CATCAAGCACCCCGCCGACATCCCCGACTACTATAAGCAGTCCTTCCCCGAGGGCTTCAAGTGGGAGCGC
GTGATGAACTTCGAGGACGGCGGCGCCGTGACCGTGACCCAGGACACCTCCCTGGAGGACGGCACCCTGA
TCTACAAGGTGAAGCTCCGCGGCACCAACTTCCCTCCTGACGGCCCCGTAATGCAGAAGAAGACAATGGG
CTGGGAAGCGTCCACCGAGCGGTTGTACCCCGAGGACGGCGTGCTGAAGGGCGACATTAAGATGGCCCTG
CGCCTGAAGGACGGCGGCCGCTACCTGGCGGACTTCAAGACCACCTACAAGGCCAAGAAGCCCGTGCAGA
TGCCCGGCGCCTACAACGTCGACCGCAAGTTGGACATCACCTCCCACAACGAGGACTACACCGTGGTGGA
ACAGTACGAACGCTCCGAGGGCCGCCACTCCACCGGCGGCATGGACGAGCTGTACAAGTAAGCGGCCGCA
TAACTTCGTATAGCATACATTATACGAAGTTATACCGGTGGCCGCGAAGTTCCTATTCTTCAAATAGTAT
AGGAACTTCGAGCTCCCGGAGAGATGCAGAAGCTTTGCGTACTCGCAAATTATTAAAAATAAAACTTTAA
AAATAATTTCGTCTAATTAATATTATGAGTTAATTCAAACCCCACGGACATGCTAAGGGTTAATCAACAA
TCATATCGCTGTCTCACTCAGACTCAATACGACACTCAGAATACTATTCCTTTCACTCGCACTTATTGCA
AGCATACGTTAAGTGGATGTCTCTTGCCGACGGGACCACCTTATGTTATTTCATCATGGTCTGGCCATTC
TCATCGTGAGCTTCCGGGTGCTCGCCAGCTGCATTAATGAATCGGCCAACGCGCGGGGAGAGGCGGTTTG
CGTATTGGGCGCTCTTCCGCTTCCTCGCTCACTGACTCGCTGCGCTCGGTCGTTCGGCTGCGGCGAGCGG
TATCAGCTCACTCAAAGGCGGTAATACGGTTATCCACAGAATCAGGGGATAACGCAGGAAAGAACATGTG
AGCAAAAGGCCAGCAAAAGGCCAGGAACCGTAAAAAGGCCGCGTTGCTGGCGTTTTTCCATAGGCTCCGC
CCCCCTGACGAGCATCACAAAAATCGACGCTCAAGTCAGAGGTGGCGAAACCCGACAGGACTATAAAGAT
ACCAGGCGTTTCCCCCTGGAAGCTCCCTCGTGCGCTCTCCTGTTCCGACCCTGCCGCTTACCGGATACCT
GTCCGCCTTTCTCCCTTCGGGAAGCGTGGCGCTTTCTCATAGCTCACGCTGTAGGTATCTCAGTTCGGTG
TAGGTCGTTCGCTCCAAGCTGGGCTGTGTGCACGAACCCCCCGTTCAGCCCGACCGCTGCGCCTTATCCG
GTAACTATCGTCTTGAGTCCAACCCGGTAAGACACGACTTATCGCCACTGGCAGCAGCCACTGGTAACAG
GATTAGCAGAGCGAGGTATGTAGGCGGTGCTACAGAGTTCTTGAAGTGGTGGCCTAACTACGGCTACACT
AGAAGAACAGTATTTGGTATCTGCGCTCTGCTGAAGCCAGTTACCTTCGGAAAAAGAGTTGGTAGCTCTT
GATCCGGCAAACAAACCACCGCTGGTAGCGGTGGTTTTTTTGTTTGCAAGCAGCAGATTACGCGCAGAAA
AAAAGGATCTCAAGAAGATCCTTTGATCTTTTCTACGGGGTCTGACGCTCAGTGGAACGAAAACTCACGT
TAAGGGATTTTGGTCATGAGATTATCAAAAAGGATCTTCACCTAGATCCTTTTAAATTAAAAATGAAGTT
TTAAATCAATCTAAAGTATATATGAGTAAACTTGGTCTGACAGTTACCAATGCTTAATCAGTGAGGCACC
TATCTCAGCGATCTGTCTATTTCGTTCATCCATAGTTGCCTGACTCCCCGTCGTGTAGATAACTACGATA
CGGGAGGGCTTACCATCTGGCCCCAGTGCTGCAATGATACCGCGAGACCCACGCTCACCGGCTCCAGATT
TATCAGCAATAAACCAGCCAGCCGGAAGGGCCGAGCGCAGAAGTGGTCCTGCAACTTTATCCGCCTCCAT
CCAGTCTATTAATTGTTGCCGGGAAGCTAGAGTAAGTAGTTCGCCAGTTAATAGTTTGCGCAACGTTGTT
GCCATTGCTACAGGCATCGTGGTGTCACGCTCGTCGTTTGGTATGGCTTCATTCAGCTCCGGTTCCCAAC
GATCAAGGCGAGTTACATGATCCCCCATGTTGTGCAAAAAAGCGGTTAGCTCCTTCGGTCCTCCGATCGT
TGTCAGAAGTAAGTTGGCCGCAGTGTTATCACTCATGGTTATGGCAGCACTGCATAATTCTCTTACTGTC
ATGCCATCCGTAAGATGCTTTTCTGTGACTGGTGAGTACTCAACCAAGTCATTCTGAGAATAGTGTATGC
GGCGACCGAGTTGCTCTTGCCCGGCGTCAATACGGGATAATACCGCGCCACATAGCAGAACTTTAAAAGT
GCTCATCATTGGAAAACGTTCTTCGGGGCGAAAACTCTCAAGGATCTTACCGCTGTTGAGATCCAGTTCG
ATGTAACCCACTCGTGCACCCAACTGATCTTCAGCATCTTTTACTTTCACCAGCGTTTCTGGGTGAGCAA
AAACAGGAAGGCAAAATGCCGCAAAAAAGGGAATAAGGGCGACACGGAAATGTTGAATACTCATACTCTT
CCTTTTTCAATATTATTGAAGCATTTATCAGGGTTATTGTCTCATGAGCGGATACATATTTGAATGTATT
TAGAAAAATAAACAAATAGGGGTTCCGCGCACATTTCCCCGAAAAGTGCCACCTAAATTGTAAGCGTTAA
TATTTTGTTAAAATTCGCGTTAAATTTTTGTTAAATCAGCTCATTTTTTAACCAATAGGCCGAAATCGGC
AAAATCCCTTATAAATCAAAAGAATAGACCGAGATAGGGT
[37 nt withheld, positions 4521-4557]
AAAGAACGTGGACTCCAACGTCAAAGG
[49 nt withheld, positions 4585-4633]
T
[91 nt withheld, positions 4635-4725]
CTTCTCCGCCGCCGATCTGCCGCTGGACTACGTGGGTCTGGCCCATGATGAAATAACATAAGGTGGTCCC
GTCGATAGCCGAAGCTTACCGAAGTATACACTTAAATTCAGTGCACGTTTGCTTGTTGAGAGGAAAGGTT
GTGTGCGGACGAATTTTTTTTTGAAAACATTAACCCTTACGTGGAATAAAAAAAAATGAAATATTGCAAA
TTTTGCTGCAAAGCTGTGACTGGAGTAAAATTAATTCACGTGCCGAAGTGTGCTATTAAGAGAAAATTGT
GGGAGCAGAGCCTTGGGTGCAGCCTTGGTGAAAACTCCCAAATTTGTGATACCCACTTTAATGATTCGCA
GTGGAAGGCTGCACCTGCAAAAGGTCAGACATTTAAAAGGAGGCGACTCAACGCAGATGCCGTACCTAGT
AAAGTGATAGAGCCTGAACCAGAAAAGATAAAAGAAGGCTATACCAGTGGGAGTACACAAACAGAGTAAG
TTTGAATAGTAAAAAAAATCATTTATGTAAACAATAACGTGACTGTGCGTTAGGTCCTGTTCATTGTTTA
ATGAAAATAAGAGCTTGAGGGAAAAAATTCGTACTTTGGAGTACGAAATGCGTCGTTTAGAGCAGCAGC
